Addgene plasmid #167155: pN094
Purpose: MoClo-compatible Level1 (position 6) vector encoding Aspergillus nidulans 4'-phosphopantetheinyl transferase NpgA under control of 0.4 kb 35S promoter, for expression in plants
Depositing lab: Karen Sarkisyan. Depositing organization: Planta LLC. Publication: Plants with genetically encoded autoluminescence. Mitiouchkina T, Mishin AS, Somermeyer LG, Markina NM, Chepurnyh TV, Guglya EB, Karataeva TA, Palkina KA, Shakhova ES, Fakhranurova LI, Chekova SV, Tsarkova AS, Golubev YV, Negrebetsky VV, Dolgushin SA, Shalaev PV, Shlykov D, Melnik OA, Shipunova VO, Deyev SM, Bubyrev AI, Pushin AS, Choob VV, Dolgov SV, Kondrashov FA, Yampolsky IV, Sarkisyan KS. Nat Biotechnol. 2020 Apr 27. pii: 10.1038/s41587-020-0500-9. doi: 10.1038/s41587-020-0500-9. PubMed 32341562.
Backbone
  Vector backbone: Level1-like (position 6)
  Backbone size w/o insert (bp): 4456
  Vector type: Plant Expression
Growth in bacteria
  Bacterial resistance: Ampicillin, 100 μg/mL
  Growth temperature: 37°C
  Growth strain: DH5alpha
  Copy number: High Copy
Gene/Insert
  Gene/Insert name: p35s-npgA-ocsT
  Species: Aspergillus nidulans
  Insert size (bp): 2198
  Promoter: p35s
  Cloning method: Restriction Enzyme; 5′ cloning site BsaI (destroyed during cloning); 3′ cloning site BsaI (destroyed during cloning)
  Sequencing primers: 5′ ggtggcaggatatattgtggtgtaaac; 3′ ttcacgcccttttaaatatcc
Resource information
  A portion of this plasmid was derived from a plasmid made by: Synthetic
Terms and licenses: Academic/Nonprofit Terms; Industry Terms: Not Available to Industry
How to cite: pN094 was a gift from Karen Sarkisyan (Addgene plasmid # 167155 ; http://n2t.net/addgene:167155 ; RRID:Addgene_167155)
