[The description below was written by a language model from this plasmid's Addgene catalogue record and pLannotate feature annotations shown in this document.]
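Description:
pN094 is a MoClo-compatible Level 1 (position 6) plant expression vector carrying a single transcription unit for NpgA, the 4'-phosphopantetheinyl transferase of Aspergillus nidulans. The backbone has the features of a binary T-DNA vector. It contains nopaline-type left and right border repeats, the broad-host-range incP oriV together with its replication initiator gene trfA, and a high-copy ColE1/pUC origin for propagation in E. coli. Selection in bacteria is by ampicillin through the bla gene under its own promoter. A short annotated TetR fragment appears to be a backbone remnant rather than a functional element. No plant selectable marker is annotated.

The roughly 2.2 kb insert, p35s-npgA-ocsT, lies between the two border repeats on the circular map. A short (about 0.4 kb) version of the constitutive cauliflower mosaic virus 35S promoter drives transcription. It is followed by the tobacco mosaic virus Ω leader, which enhances translation, then the npgA coding sequence, and finally the octopine synthase terminator. The cassette was assembled through BsaI sites that were destroyed during cloning, as is typical for Golden Gate assembly. As a position 6 module it is intended to be combined with other Level 1 units into multigene constructs.

NpgA transfers the phosphopantetheine cofactor from coenzyme A onto carrier-protein domains of a broad range of enzymes, converting polyketide synthase-like and related proteins to their active forms. The plasmid comes from work on plants with genetically encoded autoluminescence. In that context it presumably supplies this activating function for a co-expressed biosynthetic enzyme, although the record does not name the target.
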