Features (pLannotate 1.2.2; 13 found; start..end, strand, type, name):
     76..100     -  misc_feature   LB T-DNA repeat: left border repeat from nopaline C58 T-DNA
    192..823     +  rep_origin     oriV: incP origin of replication
    910..1014    +  promoter       AmpR promoter: bla
   1015..1875    +  CDS            AmpR: β-lactamase; bla; confers resistance to ampicillin, carbenicillin, and related antibiotics
   2046..2634    +  rep_origin     ori: high-copy-number ColE1/pMB1/pBR322/pUC origin of replication
   2970..4115    +  CDS            trfA: TRFA_ECOLX - Experimental evidence at protein level: Swiss-Prot protein existence level 1. Also involved in plasmid copy number control, promoting intermolecular coupling of protein bound iterons at oriV, which inhibits replication initiation. From Escherichia coli.
   4142..4162    +  CDS            TetR (fragment): tetracycline resistance regulatory protein; tetR
   4274..4298    -  misc_feature   RB T-DNA repeat: right border repeat from nopaline C58 T-DNA
   4347..5054    -  terminator     OCS terminator: octopine synthase terminator
   5082..6113    -  CDS            npgA: PPTA_EMENI - Also known as cfwA. Experimental evidence at protein level: Swiss-Prot protein existence level 1. Transfers the 4'-phosphopantetheine moiety from coenzyme A to a Ser of an acyl-carrier-protein. The enzyme is able to transfer the cofactor to a broad range of enzymes with acyl- or peptidyl-carrier protein domains. Required for primary biological processes such as growth and asexual/sexual development, and activates target enzymes involved in the synthesis of metabolites such as fatty acids, polyketides and nonribosomal peptides, lysine, siderophore, penicillin, sterigmatocystin, sha
   6122..6175    -  misc_feature   TMV Ω: translational enhancer from the tobacco mosaic virus 5'-leader sequence (Gallie et al., 1988)
   6204..6549    -  promoter       CaMV 35S promoter: strong constitutive promoter from cauliflower mosaic virus
   6206..6252    -  promoter       minimal CaMV 35S promoter: minimal 35S promoter from cauliflower mosaic virus
>Addgene plasmid #167155 | pN094 | addgene full sequence | sequence record 335276 | Addgene NGS Result
GTGGGGCCCACTGCATCCACCCCAGTACATTAAAAACGTCCGCAATGTGTTATTAAGTTGTCTAAGCGTC
AATTTGTTTACACCACAATATATCCTGCCACCAGCCAGCCAACAGCTCCCCGACCGGCAGCTCGGCACAA
AATCACCACTCGATACAGGCAGCCCATCAGTCAGATCAGGATCTCCTTTGCGACGCTCACCGGGCTGGTT
GCCCTCGCCGCTGGGCTGGCGGCCGTCTATGGCCCTGCAAACGCGCCAGAAACGCCGTCGAAGCCGTGTG
CGAGACACCGCGGCCGCCGGCGTTGTGGATACCTCGCGGAAAACTTGGCCCTCACTGACAGATGAGGGGC
GGACGTTGACACTTGAGGGGCCGACTCACCCGGCGCGGCGTTGACAGATGAGGGGCAGGCTCGATTTCGG
CCGGCGACGTGGAGCTGGCCAGCCTCGCAAATCGGCGAAAACGCCTGATTTTACGCGAGTTTCCCACAGA
TGATGTGGACAAGCCTGGGGATAAGTGCCCTGCGGTATTGACACTTGAGGGGCGCGACTACTGACAGATG
AGGGGCGCGATCCTTGACACTTGAGGGGCAGAGTGCTGACAGATGAGGGGCGCACCTATTGACATTTGAG
GGGCTGTCCACAGGCAGAAAATCCAGCATTTGCAAGGGTTTCCGCCCGTTTTTCGGCCACCGCTAACCTG
TCTTTTAACCTGCTTTTAAACCAATATTTATAAACCTTGTTTTTAACCAGGGCTGCGCCCTGTGCGCGTG
ACCGCGCACGCCGAAGGGGGGTGCCCCCCCTTCTCGAACCCTCCCGGCCCGCTAACGCGGGCCTCCCATC
CCCCCAGGGGCTGCGCCCCTCGGCCGCGAACGGCCTCACCCCAAAAATGGCAGCGCTGGCCAATTCGTGC
GCGGAACCCCTATTTGTTTATTTTTCTAAATACATTCAAATATGTATCCGCTCATGAGACAATAACCTTG
ATAAATGCTTCAATAATATTGAAAAAGGAAGAGTATGAGTATTCAACATTTCCGTGTCGCCCTTATTCCC
TTTTTTGCGGCATTTTGCCTTCCTGTTTTTGCTCACCCAGAAACGCTGGTGAAAGTAAAAGATGCTGAAG
ATCAGTTGGGTGCACGAGTGGGTTACATCGAACTGGATCTCAACAGCGGTAAGATCCTTGAGAGTTTTCG
CCCCGAAGAACGTTTTCCAATGATGAGCACTTTTAAAGTTCTGCTATGTGGCGCGGTATTATCCCGTATT
GACGCCGGGCAAGAGCAACTCGGTCGCCGCATACACTATTCTCAGAATGACTTGGTTGAGTACTCACCAG
TCACAGAAAAGCATCTTACGGATGGCATGACAGTAAGAGAATTATGCAGTGCTGCCATAACCATGAGTGA
TAACACTGCGGCCAACTTACTTCTGACAACGATCGGAGGACCGAAGGAGCTAACCGCTTTTTTGCACAAC
ATGGGGGATCATGTAACTCGCCTTGATCGTTGGGAACCGGAGCTGAATGAAGCCATACCAAACGACGAGC
GTGACACCACGATGCCTGTAGCAATGGCAACAACGTTGCGCAAACTATTAACTGGCGAACTACTTACTCT
AGCTTCCCGGCAACAATTAATAGACTGGATGGAGGCGGATAAAGTTGCAGGACCACTTCTGCGCTCGGCC
CTTCCGGCTGGCTGGTTTATTGCTGATAAATCTGGAGCCGGTGAGCGTGGTTCTCGCGGTATCATTGCAG
CACTGGGGCCAGATGGTAAGCCCTCCCGTATCGTAGTTATCTACACGACGGGGAGTCAGGCAACTATGGA
TGAACGAAATAGACAGATCGCTGAGATAGGTGCCTCACTGATTAAGCATTGGTAACTGTCAGACCAAGTT
TACTCATATATACTTTAGATTGATTTAAAACTTCATTTTTAATTTAAAAGGATCTAGGTGAAGATCCTTT
TTGATAATCTCATGACCAAAATCCCTTAACGTGAGTTTTCGTTCCACTGAGCGTCAGACCCCGTAGAAAA
GATCAAAGGATCTTCTTGAGATCCTTTTTTTCTGCGCGTAATCTGCTGCTTGCAAACAAAAAAACCACCG
CTACCAGCGGTGGTTTGTTTGCCGGATCAAGAGCTACCAACTCTTTTTCCGAAGGTAACTGGCTTCAGCA
GAGCGCAGATACCAAATACTGTTCTTCTAGTGTAGCCGTAGTTAGGCCACCACTTCAAGAACTCTGTAGC
ACCGCCTACATACCTCGCTCTGCTAATCCTGTTACCAGTGGCTGCTGCCAGTGGCGATAAGTCGTGTCTT
ACCGGGTTGGACTCAAGACGATAGTTACCGGATAAGGCGCAGCGGTCGGGCTGAACGGGGGGTTCGTGCA
CACAGCCCAGCTTGGAGCGAACGACCTACACCGAACTGAGATACCTACAGCGTGAGCTATGAGAAAGCGC
CACGCTTCCCGAAGGGAGAAAGGCGGACAGGTATCCGGTAAGCGGCAGGGTCGGAACAGGAGAGCGCACG
AGGGAGCTTCCAGGGGGAAACGCCTGGTATCTTTATAGTCCTGTCGGGTTTCGCCACCTCTGACTTGAGC
GTCGATTTTTGTGATGCTCGTCAGGGGGGCGGAGCCTATGGAAAAACGCCAGCAACGCGGCCTTTTTACG
GTTCCTGGCAGATCCTAGATGTGGCGCAACGATGCCGGCGACAAGCAGGAGCGCACCGACTTCTTCCGCA
TCAAGTGTTTTGGCTCTCAGGCCGAGGCCCACGGCAAGTATTTGGGCAAGGGGTCGCTGGTATTCGTGCA
GGGCAAGATTCGGAATACCAAGTACGAGAAGGACGGCCAGACGGTCTACGGGACCGACTTCATTGCCGAT
AAGGTGGATTATCTGGACACCAAGGCACCAGGCGGGTCAAATCAGGAATAAGGGCACATTGCCCCGGCGT
GAGTCGGGGCAATCCCGCAAGGAGGGTGAATGAATCGGACGTTTGACCGGAAGGCATACAGGCAAGAACT
GATCGACGCGGGGTTTTCCGCCGAGGATGCCGAAACCATCGCAAGCCGCACCGTCATGCGTGCGCCCCGC
GAAACCTTCCAGTCCGTCGGCTCGATGGTCCAGCAAGCTACGGCCAAGATCGAGCGCGACAGCGTGCAAC
TGGCTCCCCCTGCCCTGCCCGCGCCATCGGCCGCCGTGGAGCGTTCGCGTCGTCTTGAACAGGAGGCGGC
AGGTTTGGCGAAGTCGATGACCATCGACACGCGAGGAACTATGACGACCAAGAAGCGAAAAACCGCCGGC
GAGGACCTGGCAAAACAGGTCAGCGAGGCCAAGCAGGCCGCGTTGCTGAAACACACGAAGCAGCAGATCA
AGGAAATGCAGCTTTCCTTGTTCGATATTGCGCCGTGGCCGGACACGATGCGAGCGATGCCAAACGACAC
GGCCCGCTCTGCCCTGTTCACCACGCGCAACAAGAAAATCCCGCGCGAGGCGCTGCAAAACAAGGTCATT
TTCCACGTCAACAAGGACGTGAAGATCACCTACACCGGCGTCGAGCTGCGGGCCGACGATGACGAACTGG
TGTGGCAGCAGGTGTTGGAGTACGCGAAGCGCACCCCTATCGGCGAGCCGATCACCTTCACGTTCTACGA
GCTTTGCCAGGACCTGGGCTGGTCGATCAATGGCCGGTATTACACGAAGGCCGAGGAATGCCTGTCGCGC
CTACAGGCGACGGCGATGGGCTTCACGTCCGACCGCGTTGGGCACCTGGAATCGGTGTCGCTGCTGCACC
GCTTCCGCGTCCTGGACCGTGGCAAGAAAACGTCCCGTTGCCAGGTCCTGATCGACGAGGAAATCGTCGT
GCTGTTTGCTGGCGACCACTACACGAAATTCATATGGGAGAAGTACCGCAAGCTGTCGCCGACGGCCCGA
CGGATGTTCGACTATTTCAGCTCGCACCGGGAGCCGTACCCGCTCAAGCTGGAAACCTTCCGCCTCATGT
GCGGATCGGATTCCACCCGCGTGAAGAAGTGGCGCGAGCAGGTCGGCGAAGCCTGCGAAGAGTTGCGAGG
CAGCGGCCTGGTGGAACACGCCTGGGTCAATGATGACCTGGTGCATTGCAAACGCTAGGGCCTTGTGGGG
TCAGTTCCGGCTGGGGGTTCAGCAGCCAGCGCCTGATCTGGGGAACCCTGTGGTTGGCATGCACATACAA
ATGGACGAACGGATAAACCTTTTCACGCCCTTTTAAATATCCGATTATTCTAATAAACGCTCTTTTCTCT
TAGGTTTACCCGCCAATATATCCTGTCAAACACTGATAGTTTAAACCACTTCGTGCAGAAGACAAGCTCA
GCGGTCCTGCTGAGCCTCGACATGTTGTCGCAAAATTCGCCCTGGACCCGCCCAACGATTTGTCGTCACT
GTCAAGGTTTGACCTGCACTTCATTTGGGGCCCACATACACCAAAAAAATGCTGCATAATTCTCGGGGCA
GCAAGTCGGTTACCCGGCCGCCGTGCTGGACCGGGTTGAATGGTGCCCGTAACTTTCGGTAGAGCGGACG
GCCAATACTCAACTTCAAGGAATCTCACCCATGCGCGCCGGCGGGGAACCGGAGTTCCCTTCAGTGAGCG
TTATTAGTTCGCCGCTCGGTGTGTCGTAGATACTAGCCCCTGGGGCACTTTTGAAATTTGAATAAGATTT
ATGTAATCAGTCTTTTAGGTTTGACCGGTTCTGCCGCTTTTTTTAAAATTGGATTTGTAATAATAAAACG
CAATTGTTTGTTATTGTGGCGCTCTATCATAGATGTCGCTATAAACCTATTCAGCACAATATATTGTTTT
CATTTTAATATTGTACATATAAGTAGTAGGGTACAATCAGTAAATTGAACGGAGAATATTATTCATAAAA
ATACGATAGTAACGGGTGATATATTCATTAGAATGAACCGAAACCGGCGGTAAGGATCTGAGCTACACAT
GCTCAGGTTTTTTACAACGTGCACAACAGAATTGAAAGCAAATATCATGCGATCATAGGCTTCTCGCATA
TCTCATTAAAGCAGGACCTATTAAGCTAGTTAACTACCTCGAGACAGACAATTACAGACTCCAGTGGCGC
AAGGCTGTATGTCTCTCTCTATGTCGAGCTTTTTAAATGGTCGCCAGGGATCTTGACTCCTAATTCCTGA
GCCATCAGGGCCTCCCCCTGGTCGGCTGGAGGCACCTATACCGCCCCCTCGTGCAGCAGTGGCGAACAAG
TAGTCACCTCCCAGAGCAGCCACCTCTATCCTAACATCCTCGACCAAGTTTTTGTAAAGGGTTGTTCGTA
CCCCGGTATAAGGCTCTCCAAAGTCTCCGGCGGAATCTCCGGATTCGGCCACTGCTGCTGGGGCAACGAC
ATTACTAAATTCCAACTCCCTGAGCCATGGTGCCAGCAGGGCTTCCCCTGTCATCTTGATGTATGCTTCC
TTAAGAGCCCAATAAGTGTAAAACAATCGGTAACCATAGTCCACCAACCTATCGGCGCTCAAGGAGCTTG
ATGACACCCCATCCAATCTTCTGATGTTTGCCATCTCTGCGGTGGAAAAAACCTCTGAGAAAATATCTAT
GTACTGCCTCAAACTTTCAAGGGATCGCTCCTCACCGTTTCGCCCCTGTCGCTCATTCACGCAAGTAATG
TCTATGCCAACCTCTGGCTTAAGTTTGGAATCACCTCCAGAGTTGGGTGTAAATGCAGTGCCTGCTATTG
CCACCATGCTTGCTTGATGGGATACGTTGAACTCGACATTAATTCCAGTGTAGCCATCCTTAAAGCTGTC
CTCTTGAGAACCAGAGGGTGGTATATAACAGGGCCTTCTATGGGGATCTGGAGTTCTTGATATTACAATG
CTAGACCATGGGATTCGGCAATTCCTGTGAACAAACAAGTACTTGAGAAGATTGGATGCGAGAGACATAT
GCTTATCCTTCAGATGGTAGTACTTTTGGACACTTATCTGGTCTGCAGGCTGCAGAGTTTCCAACAGTGG
CAAGGCTGCGGTAGAAGCAGTCAAAGGTCTAGTATCTATATACCATCTTGTCAAAATTGGACTGGTACTA
GCGCTTGAGGTGTCTTGGACCATTGTATCGATAATTGTAAATGTAATTGTAATGTTGTTTGTTGTTTGTT
GTTGTTGGTAATTGTTGTAAAAATGAGCTCTTATACTCGAGCGTGTCCTCTCCAAATGAAATGAACTTCC
TTATATAGAGGAAGGGTCTTGCGAAGGATAGTGGGATTGTGCGTCATCCCTTACGTCAGTGGAGATGTCA
CATCAATCCACTTGCTTTGTAGACGTGGTTGGAACCTCTTCTTTTTCCACGATGCTCCTCGTGGGTGGGG
GTCCATCTTTGGGACCACTGTCGGCAGAGAGATCTTGAATGATAGCCTTTCCTTTATCGCAATGATGGCA
TTTGTAGGAGCCACCTTCCTTTTCTACTGTCCTTTCGATGAAGTGACAGATAGCTGGGCAATGGAATCCG
AGGAGGTTTCCCGAAATTATCCTTTGTTGAAAAGTCTCAATAGCCCTTTGATCTTCTGAGACTGTATCTT
TGACATTTTTGGAGTAGACCAGAGTGTCGTGCTCCACCATGTTGACCTCCCTCGAGGAATTCCACATTGT
CTTCACAGA
